>Addgene plasmid #209838 | pHAND1-T2A-dTom-PGK-Neo | addgene full sequence | sequence record 417280 | Addgene NGS Result
GAGGCCCTTTCGTCTCGCGCGTTTCGGTGATGACGGTGAAAACCTCTGACACATGCAGCTCCCGGAGACG
GTCACAGCTTGTCTGTAAGCGGATGCCGGGAGCAGACAAGCCCGTCAGGGCGCGTCAGCGGGTGTTGGCG
GGTGTCGGGGCTGGCTTAACTATGCGGCATCAGAGCAGATTGTACTGAGAGTGCACCATATGCGGTGTGA
AATACCGCACAGATGCGTAAGGAGAAAATACCGCATCAGGCGCCATTCGCCATTCAGGCTGCGCAACTGT
TGGGAAGGGCGATCGGTGCGGGCCTCTTCGCTATTACGCCAGCTGGCGAAAGGGGGATGTGCTGCAAGGC
GATTAAGTTGGGTAACGCCAGGGTTTTCCCAGTCACGACGTTGTAAAACGACGGCCAGTGTGACGAAAGC
TCATCCAGGGACGAGGGAAAGATAAATAGGCATCGAGTCTCTAAACGGCTGCCCCGGACTGGGGATGGTG
CAGGCCGGCTTCTTTCGAGGTGCGGCGCCTCGAAAGAAGTTGTTATTGGGCGGATCCCGGCCCCCACGCG
TCGCCGCCTCCTTCAAGTAGCACCGCTTGGTTCCTGCTGAAAGAGCGGGAAGGAGGACGCTAGGCCAGCT
CGACTCCCCGCTCTTTTACCTCCGTATCTGAGGCTCCCAGCTCCGGCTTAGGGGGCCCCAAGCCTGCATC
CAAGCCCTGATGTTTAAACCAGGTTGGGAGGCTGGCGGAAGTGTGTGGGGTGCAGCGAGAGCGGGAGAAC
CGTGGATTTCCACCCCTCCCTTCCAATATCCTGGGATCTCCCTTAGGTGTCCTAAAGCCAAATCAACGCG
CGTCAGTTTCACCAGACGCAGAACATTTTCCTTACCAAACCTCCCGAAGCTGCCCAGCCCATCCCGGGTC
CCAGGAACTCCGCGCATAAAGGCAAATTTACGAGCCTGTTTGCCTATTTCGCAAACAGAAATCCGTCACT
TATTTAAAGACTCCCAGTTACTGCTCCCGACACCTTCCCCTCCTCCTCATCTTACCCCATGCCGGGCGAT
CGGAGCAGAAAAATTAAAACCTGTCTCTCCCGCCTCTTTTCTTCTGTGTGTCCTTTGGCAGCAGCAGCAC
GAAGGTTTTCCTCCTGCCCTGGGCCCAGTCGAGAAGAGGATTAAAGGACGCACCGGCTGGCCGCAGCAAG
TCTGGGCGCTGGAGTTAAACCAGGAGGGCAGGGGAAGCCTGCTGACATGCGGGGACGTGGAGGAAAATCC
CGGCCCCATGGTGAGCAAGGGCGAGGAGGTCATCAAAGAGTTCATGCGCTTCAAGGTGCGCATGGAGGGC
TCCATGAACGGCCACGAGTTCGAGATCGAGGGCGAGGGCGAGGGCCGCCCCTACGAGGGCACCCAGACCG
CCAAGCTGAAGGTGACCAAGGGCGGCCCCCTGCCCTTCGCCTGGGACATCCTGTCCCCCCAGTTCATGTA
CGGCTCCAAGGCGTACGTGAAGCACCCCGCCGACATCCCCGATTACAAGAAGCTGTCCTTCCCCGAGGGC
TTCAAGTGGGAGCGCGTGATGAACTTCGAGGACGGCGGTCTGGTGACCGTGACCCAGGACTCCTCCCTGC
AGGACGGCACGCTGATCTACAAGGTGAAGATGCGCGGCACCAACTTCCCCCCCGACGGCCCCGTAATGCA
GAAGAAGACCATGGGCTGGGAGGCCTCCACCGAGCGCCTGTACCCCCGCGACGGCGTGCTGAAGGGCGAG
ATCCACCAGGCCCTGAAGCTGAAGGACGGCGGCCACTACCTGGTGGAGTTCAAGACCATCTACATGGCCA
AGAAGCCCGTGCAACTGCCCGGCTACTACTACGTGGACACCAAGCTGGACATCACCTCCCACAACGAGGA
CTACACCATCGTGGAACAGTACGAGCGCTCCGAGGGCCGCCACCACCTGTTCCTGTACGGCATGGACGAG
CTGTACAAGTGAGCCCAATTCCGATCATATTCAATAACCCTTAATATAACTTCGTATAATGTATGCTATA
CGAAGTTATTAGGTCTGAAGAGGAGTTTACGTCCAGCCAAGCTAGCTTGGCTGCAGGTCGTCGAAATTCT
ACCGGGTAGGGGAGGCGCTTTTCCCAAGGCAGTCTGGAGCATGCGCTTTAGCAGCCCCGCTGGGCACTTG
GCGCTACACAAGTGGCCTCTGGCCTCGCACACATTCCACATCCACCGGTAGGCGCCAACCGGCTCCGTTC
TTTGGTGGCCCCTTCGCGCCACCTTCTACTCCTCCCCTAGTCAGGAAGTTCCCCCCCGCCCCGCAGCTCG
CGTCGTGCAGGACGTGACAAATGGAAGTAGCACGTCTCACTAGTCTCGTGCAGATGGACAGCACCGCTGA
GCAATGGAAGCGGGTAGGCCTTTGGGGCAGCGGCCAATAGCAGCTTTGCTCCTTCGCTTTCTGGGCTCAG
AGGCTGGGAAGGGGTGGGTCCGGGGGCGGGCTCAGGGGCGGGCTCAGGGGCGGGGCGGGCGCCCGAAGGT
CCTCCGGAGGCCCGGCATTCTGCACGCTTCAAAAGCGCACGTCTGCCGCGCTGTTCTCCTCTTCCTCATC
TCCGGGCCTTTCGACCTGCAGCCTGTTGACAATTAATCATCGGCATAGTATATCGGCATAGTATAATACG
ACAAGGTGAGGAACTAAACCATGGGATCGGCCATTGAACAAGATGGATTGCACGCAGGTTCTCCGGCCGC
TTGGGTGGAGAGGCTATTCGGCTATGACTGGGCACAACAGACAATCGGCTGCTCTGATGCCGCCGTGTTC
CGGCTGTCAGCGCAGGGGCGCCCGGTTCTTTTTGTCAAGACCGACCTGTCCGGTGCCCTGAATGAACTGC
AGGACGAGGCAGCGCGGCTATCGTGGCTGGCCACGACGGGCGTTCCTTGCGCAGCTGTGCTCGACGTTGT
CACTGAAGCGGGAAGGGACTGGCTGCTATTGGGCGAAGTGCCGGGGCAGGATCTCCTGTCATCTCACCTT
GCTCCTGCCGAGAAAGTATCCATCATGGCTGATGCAATGCGGCGGCTGCATACGCTTGATCCGGCTACCT
GCCCATTCGACCACCAAGCGAAACATCGCATCGAGCGAGCACGTACTCGGATGGAAGCCGGTCTTGTCGA
TCAGGATGATCTGGACGAAGAGCATCAGGGGCTCGCGCCAGCCGAACTGTTCGCCAGGCTCAAGGCGCGC
ATGCCCGACGGCGATGATCTCGTCGTGACCCATGGCGATGCCTGCTTGCCGAATATCATGGTGGAAAATG
GCCGCTTTTCTGGATTCATCGACTGTGGCCGGCTGGGTGTGGCGGACCGCTATCAGGACATAGCGTTGGC
TACCCGTGATATTGCTGAAGAGCTTGGCGGCGAATGGGCTGACCGCTTCCTCGTGCTTTACGGTATCGCC
GCTCCCGATTCGCAGCGCATCGCCTTCTATCGCCTTCTTGACGAGTTCTTCTGAGGGGATCAATTCTCTA
GAGCTCGCTGATCAGCCTCGACTGTGCCTTCTAGTTGCCAGCCATCTGTTGTTTGCCCCTCCCCCGTGCC
TTCCTTGACCCTGGAAGGTGCCACTCCCACTGTCCTTTCCTAATAAAATGAGGAAATTGCATCGCATTGT
CTGAGTAGGTGTCATTCTATTCTGGGGGGTGGGGTGGGGCAGGACAGCAAGGGGGAGGATTGGGAAGACA
ATAGCAGGCATGCTGGGGATGCGGTGGGCTCTATGGCTTCTGAGGCGGAAAGAACCAGCTGGGGCTCGAC
TAGAGCTTGCGGAACCCTTAATATAACTTCGTATAATGTATGCTATACGAAGTTATTAGGTCCCTCGAGG
GGATCCACTAGTTCTAGATCAGTGAGCCGAGGCCCGCGCCGAGGACCTGGCCAGGCCAGCCACTCCTGAA
GCCCCGGGAGGAGAGGAAGGCAGCGGCGAACGCCAGGCTCTGGGCTCCGGCGACTGGTGCTACGCATCCC
GCGGAGCTTCTGCTGAGCGCCGGCAGGTCGTCGGCTGCAACCACACACTTGGATCGCACGTGCAATGTCC
TTTGATTTTTTTTAATACATTAAGAGAAAGAGAAATATATATATATCCACCCCCAGCCCAACCGAGGGCG
GCCCTTGGCGGCAACATGCAAGAAGGAGGGACTGTCGAACCCAAGGGCTCAAAGACGCACTCTTCCACCC
TTTTGGAGCGAATTTAGAACCTCAGCCCTATCTCCATTTCCCTATCTGGCTCTTTCTCTCTTGTCCCTCC
ATATGATCCGCCCCGACGCCGTCTTCTCTAATTAAAATGCAATAAGGAATCAATTCTTTTCTGCCTGAGA
AAGAGAACCAGACGCAGGAAGATGAAAGGCTGCCCTTTGTTCTTCGAATCGTGGTGGTTTTATTTTATTT
TTCTTTTTGTCGCTGCACTTCCTGTTTAGTTCCAAGGGAAACACTTTCTCTCTTTCTCTGTCTCTCTCTT
TTCTTCCTTCTTTTCCTTCCTTTTTGTTTCTATCTAAATAAAAGCTTTCCCTGTGTTGGAAAGTTTTTAT
GTATTTAAACTACCTACCATGCCTGTTGTGCTCAGGTGTTTGTTCATCCTGCCATCCCCAACCCTTTTCT
ACCTCAAGTCTGTGTGACCACTCACAGGTACCTCGCGAATGCATCTAGATATCGGATCCCGGGCCCGTCG
ACTGCAGAGGCCTGCATGCAAGCTTGGCGTAATCATGGTCATAGCTGTTTCCTGTGTGAAATTGTTATCC
GCTCACAATTCCACACAACATACGAGCCGGAAGCATAAAGTGTAAAGCCTGGGGTGCCTAATGAGTGAGC
TAACTCACATTAATTGCGTTGCGCTCACTGCCCGCTTTCCAGTCGGGAAACCTGTCGTGCCAGCTGCATT
AATGAATCGGCCAACGCGCGGGGAGAGGCGGTTTGCGTATTGGGCGCTCTTCCGCTTCCTCGCTCACTGA
CTCGCTGCGCTCGGTCGTTCGGCTGCGGCGAGCGGTATCAGCTCACTCAAAGGCGGTAATACGGTTATCC
ACAGAATCAGGGGATAACGCAGGAAAGAACATGTGAGCAAAAGGCCAGCAAAAGGCCAGGAACCGTAAAA
AGGCCGCGTTGCTGGCGTTTTTCCATAGGCTCCGCCCCCCTGACGAGCATCACAAAAATCGACGCTCAAG
TCAGAGGTGGCGAAACCCGACAGGACTATAAAGATACCAGGCGTTTCCCCCTGGAAGCTCCCTCGTGCGC
TCTCCTGTTCCGACCCTGCCGCTTACCGGATACCTGTCCGCCTTTCTCCCTTCGGGAAGCGTGGCGCTTT
CTCATAGCTCACGCTGTAGGTATCTCAGTTCGGTGTAGGTCGTTCGCTCCAAGCTGGGCTGTGTGCACGA
ACCCCCCGTTCAGCCCGACCGCTGCGCCTTATCCGGTAACTATCGTCTTGAGTCCAACCCGGTAAGACAC
GACTTATCGCCACTGGCAGCAGCCACTGGTAACAGGATTAGCAGAGCGAGGTATGTAGGCGGTGCTACAG
AGTTCTTGAAGTGGTGGCCTAACTACGGCTACACTAGAAGAACAGTATTTGGTATCTGCGCTCTGCTGAA
GCCAGTTACCTTCGGAAAAAGAGTTGGTAGCTCTTGATCCGGCAAACAAACCACCGCTGGTAGCGGTGGT
TTTTTTGTTTGCAAGCAGCAGATTACGCGCAGAAAAAAAGGATCTCAAGAAGATCCTTTGATCTTTTCTA
CGGGGTCTGACGCTCAGTGGAACGAAAACTCACGTTAAGGGATTTTGGTCATGAGATTATCAAAAAGGAT
CTTCACCTAGATCCTTTTAAATTAAAAATGAAGTTTTAAATCAATCTAAAGTATATATGAGTAAACTTGG
TCTGACAGTTACCAATGCTTAATCAGTGAGGCACCTATCTCAGCGATCTGTCTATTTCGTTCATCCATAG
TTGCCTGACTCCCCGTCGTGTAGATAACTACGATACGGGAGGGCTTACCATCTGGCCCCAGTGCTGCAAT
GATACCGCGAGACCCACGCTCACCGGCTCCAGATTTATCAGCAATAAACCAGCCAGCCGGAAGGGCCGAG
CGCAGAAGTGGTCCTGCAACTTTATCCGCCTCCATCCAGTCTATTAATTGTTGCCGGGAAGCTAGAGTAA
GTAGTTCGCCAGTTAATAGTTTGCGCAACGTTGTTGCCATTGCTACAGGCATCGTGGTGTCACGCTCGTC
GTTTGGTATGGCTTCATTCAGCTCCGGTTCCCAACGATCAAGGCGAGTTACATGATCCCCCATGTTGTGC
AAAAAAGCGGTTAGCTCCTTCGGTCCTCCGATCGTTGTCAGAAGTAAGTTGGCCGCAGTGTTATCACTCA
TGGTTATGGCAGCACTGCATAATTCTCTTACTGTCATGCCATCCGTAAGATGCTTTTCTGTGACTGGTGA
GTACTCAACCAAGTCATTCTGAGAATAGTGTATGCGGCGACCGAGTTGCTCTTGCCCGGCGTCAATACGG
GATAATACCGCGCCACATAGCAGAACTTTAAAAGTGCTCATCATTGGAAAACGTTCTTCGGGGCGAAAAC
TCTCAAGGATCTTACCGCTGTTGAGATCCAGTTCGATGTAACCCACTCGTGCACCCAACTGATCTTCAGC
ATCTTTTACTTTCACCAGCGTTTCTGGGTGAGCAAAAACAGGAAGGCAAAATGCCGCAAAAAAGGGAATA
AGGGCGACACGGAAATGTTGAATACTCATACTCTTCCTTTTTCAATATTATTGAAGCATTTATCAGGGTT
ATTGTCTCATGAGCGGATACATATTTGAATGTATTTAGAAAAATAAACAAATAGGGGTTCCGCGCACATT
TCCCCGAAAAGTGCCACCTGACGTCTAAGAAACCATTATTATCATGACATTAACCTATAAAAATAGGCGT
ATCAC
Features (pLannotate 1.2.2; 20 found; start..end, strand, type, name):
     14..49      +  CDS            rop (fragment): Rop protein, which maintains plasmids at low copy number; rop
    151..250     +  misc_feature   bom (fragment): basis of mobility region from pBR322
    256..410     -  CDS            lacZα (fragment): LacZα fragment of β-galactosidase; lacZ fragment
   1112..1213    +  CDS            HAND1 (fragment): HAND1_HUMAN - Also known as BHLHA27, EHAND. Experimental evidence at protein level: Swiss-Prot protein existence level 1. Transcription factor that plays an essential role in both trophoblast giant cell differentiation and in cardiac morphogenesis (By similarity). Binds the DNA sequence 5'-NRTCTG-3' (non-canonical E-box) (By similarity). Acts as a transcriptional repressor of SOX15 (By similarity). In the adult, could be required for ongoing expression of cardiac-specific genes (PubMed:9931445). From Homo sapiens (Human).
   1268..1969    +  CDS            dTomato: dTomato is a basic (constitutively fluorescent) orange fluorescent protein published in 2004, derived from Discosoma sp.. It is reported to be a somewhat slowly-maturing dimer with low acid sensitivity.
   2006..2039    -  protein_bind   loxP: Cre-mediated recombination occurs in the 8-bp core sequence (GCATACAT). Cre recombinase
   2104..2603    +  promoter       PGK promoter: mouse phosphoglycerate kinase 1 promoter
   2615..2662    +  promoter       EM7 promoter: synthetic bacterial promoter&nbsp
   2681..3484    +  CDS            NeoR/KanR: aminoglycoside phosphotransferase from Tn5; aph(3')-II (or nptII); confers resistance to neomycin, kanamycin, and G418 (Geneticin®)
   3522..3746    +  polyA_signal   bGH poly(A) signal: bovine growth hormone polyadenylation signal
   3750..3771    +  promoter       SV40 promoter (fragment): SV40 enhancer and early promoter
   3803..3836    -  protein_bind   loxP: Cre-mediated recombination occurs in the 8-bp core sequence (GCATACAT). Cre recombinase
   3849..3868    -  misc_feature   MCS (fragment): pBluescript multiple cloning site
   4752..4768    -  protein_bind   lac operator: The lac repressor binds to the lac operator to inhibit transcription in E. coli. This inhibition can be relieved by adding lactose or isopropyl-β-D-thiogalactopyranoside (IPTG). lac repressor encoded by lacI
   4776..4806    -  promoter       lac promoter: promoter for the E. coli lac operon
   4821..4842    -  protein_bind   CAP binding site: CAP binding activates transcription in the presence of cAMP. E. coli catabolite activator protein
   4855..4947    -  CDS            lacI (fragment): lac repressor; lacI; The lac repressor binds to the lac operator to inhibit transcription in E. coli. This inhibition can be relieved by adding lactose or isopropyl-β-D-thiogalactopyranoside (IPTG).
   5130..5718    -  rep_origin     ori: high-copy-number ColE1/pMB1/pBR322/pUC origin of replication
   5889..6749    -  CDS            AmpR: β-lactamase; bla; confers resistance to ampicillin, carbenicillin, and related antibiotics
   6750..6854    -  promoter       AmpR promoter: bla
