[The description below was written by a language model from this plasmid's Addgene catalogue record and pLannotate feature annotations shown in this document.]
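Description:
pHAND1-T2A-dTom-PGK-Neo is a human gene-targeting (homologous recombination donor) plasmid built on a pUC57 backbone, designed to knock a dTomato fluorescent reporter into the endogenous human HAND1 locus. It is propagated in E. coli through the high-copy ColE1/pUC-type origin and selected with ampicillin via the AmpR (β-lactamase) cassette. Remnants of the lacZα/lac promoter region flank the cloning site, as expected for this backbone. The roughly 4.2 kb insert was assembled by Gibson cloning in a plasmid of about 6.9 kb.

The insert is laid out as HAND1 sequence, T2A, dTomato, a selection cassette, then further HAND1 sequence. The annotation detects a short fragment of the HAND1 coding sequence immediately upstream of the dTomato open reading frame. The gap between them is consistent with the T2A peptide named in the record, although T2A is not itself annotated. This arrangement would let the reporter be co-translated from the HAND1 transcript and released as a separate protein, so that fluorescence reports endogenous HAND1 expression. The unannotated stretches on either side of the cassette presumably make up the rest of the two homology arms.

Downstream of dTomato, two loxP sites in the same orientation flank a NeoR/KanR gene driven by the mouse PGK promoter, with a bacterial EM7 promoter in tandem, and terminated by the bGH polyadenylation signal. This cassette allows G418 selection of targeted cells and can later be excised with Cre recombinase. The associated publication describes generating a dual HAND1-Tomato and NKX2-5-GFP cardiac reporter line in human embryonic stem cells. The record does not state whether a nuclease was used to assist targeting.
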