Addgene plasmid #209838: pHAND1-T2A-dTom-PGK-Neo
Purpose: Tomato reporter plasmid targeting the human HAND1 gene
Depositing lab: Matthew Birket. Publication: The generation and validation of a dual cardiac HAND1-Tomato NKX2-5-GFP human embryonic stem cell line UMANe002-A-3. Lynch AT, Douglas M, Kimber SJ, Birket MJ. Stem Cell Res. 2024 Mar 4;77:103342. doi: 10.1016/j.scr.2024.103342. PubMed 38460234.
Backbone
  Vector backbone: pUC57
  Backbone size w/o insert (bp): 3522
  Total vector size (bp): 6935
  Vector type: Human Targeting
  Selectable markers: Neomycin (select with G418)
Growth in bacteria
  Bacterial resistance: Ampicillin, 100 μg/mL
  Growth temperature: 37°C
  Growth strain: DH5alpha
  Copy number: Unknown
Gene/Insert
  Gene/Insert name: HAND1-T2A-dTomato-PGK-Neo-HAND1 (alt name: Heart and neural crest derivatives expressed 1)
  Species: H. sapiens (human)
  Insert size (bp): 4237
  GenBank ID: NM_004821 NM_004821
  Entrez Gene: HAND1 (a.k.a. Hxt, Thing1, bHLHa27, eHand)
  Cloning method: Gibson Cloning
  Sequencing primers: 5′ GTAAAACGACGGCCAGT; 3′ GTCATAGCTGTTTCCTG
Terms and licenses: Academic/Nonprofit Terms; Industry Terms: Not Available to Industry
How to cite: pHAND1-T2A-dTom-PGK-Neo was a gift from Matthew Birket (Addgene plasmid # 209838 ; http://n2t.net/addgene:209838 ; RRID:Addgene_209838)
